>Addgene plasmid #179835 | pAXY0002 | addgene full sequence | sequence record 358948 | Addgene NGS Result
GTCAAGAGTCCCCCGTGTTCTCTCCAAATGAAATGAACTTCCTTATATAGAGGAAGGGTCTTGCGAAGGA
TAGTGGGATTGTGCGTCATCCCTTACGTCAGTGGAGATATCACATCAATCCACTTGCTTTGAAGACGTGG
TTGGAACGTCTTCTTTTTCCACGATGCTCCTCGTGGGTGGGGGTCCATCTTTGGGACCACTGTCGGCAGA
GGCATCTTCAACGATGGCCTTTCCTTTATCGCAATGATGGCATTTGTAGGAGCCACCTTCCTTTTCCACT
ATCTTCACAATAAAGTGACAGATAGCTGGGCAATGGAATCCGAGGAGGTTTCCGGATATTACCCTTTGTT
GAAAAGTCTCAATTGCCCTTTGGTCTTCTGAGACTGTATCTTTGATATTTTTGGAGTAGACAAGTGTGTC
GTGCTCCACCATGTTGACGAAGATTTTCTTCTTGTCATTGAGTCGTAAGAGACTCTGTATGAACTGTTCG
CCAGTCTTTACGGCGAGTTCTGTTAGGTCCTCTATTTGAATCTTTGACTCCATGAAGCTAAACTGAAGGC
GGGAAACGACAATCTGATCCAAGCTCAAGCTGCTCTAGCATTCGCCATTCAGGCTGCGCAACTGTTGGGA
AGGGCGATCGGTGCGGGCCTCTTCGCTATTACGCCAGCTGGCGAAAGGGGGATGTGCTGCAAGGCGATTA
AGTTGGGTAACGCCAGGGTTTTCCCAGTCACGACGTTGTAAAACGACGGCCAGTGCCAAGCTTGCATGCC
TGCAGGTCCCCAGATTAGCCTTTTCAATTTCAGAAAGAATGCTAACCCACAGATGGTTAGAGAGGCTTAC
GCAGCAGGTCTCATCAAGACGATCTACCCGAGCAATAATCTCCAGGAAATCAAATACCTTCCCAAGAAGG
TTAAAGATGCAGTCAAAAGATTCAGGACTAACTGCATCAAGAACACAGAGAAAGATATATTTCTCAAGAT
CAGAAGTACTATTCCAGTATGGACGATTCAAGGCTTGCTTCACAAACCAAGGCAAGTAATAGAGATTGGA
GTCTCTAAAAAGGTAGTTCCCACTGAATCAAAGGCCATGGAGTCAAAGATTCAAATAGAGGACCTAACAG
AACTCGCCGTAAAGACTGGCGAACAGTTCATACAGAGTCTCTTACGACTCAATGACAAGAAGAAAATCTT
CGTCAACATGGTGGAGCACGACACACTTGTCTACTCCAAAAATATCAAAGATACAGTCTCAGAAGACCAA
AGGGCAATTGAGACTTTTCAACAAAGGGTAATATCCGGAAACCTCCTCGGATTCCATTGCCCAGCTATCT
GTCACTTTATTGTGAAGATAGTGGAAAAGGAAGGTGGCTCCTACAAATGCCATCATTGCGATAAAGGAAA
GGCCATCGTTGAAGATGCCTCTGCCGACAGTGGTCCCAAAGATGGACCCCCACCCACGAGGAGCATCGTG
GAAAAAGAAGACGTTCCAACCACGTCTTCAAAGCAAGTGGATTGATGTGATATCTCCACTGACGTAAGGG
ATGACGCACAATCCCACTATCCTTCGCAAGACCCTTCCTCTATATAAGGAAGTTCATTTCATTTGGAGAG
AACACGGGGGACTCAAACATTACTCATTCACAAAACCATCTTAAAGCAACTACACAAGTCTTGAAATTTT
CTCATATTTTCTATTTACTATATAAACTTTTAATCAAATCAAGATTAAAGTTAATTAAATGACAACCTTC
AAAATCGAGTCCCGGATCCACGGCAACCTCAACGGGGAGAAGTTCGAGTTGGTTGGAGGTGGAGTAGGTG
AGGAGGGTCGCCTCGAGATTGAGATGAAGACTAAAGATAAACCACTGGCATTCTCTCCCTTCCTGCTGAC
CACTTGCATGGGTTACGGGTTCTACCACTTCGCCAGCTTCCCAAAGGGGATTAAGAACATCTATCTTCAT
GCTGCAACGAACGGAGGTTACACCAACACCAGGAAGGAGATCTATGAAGACGGCGGCATCTTGGAGGTCA
ACTTCCGTTACACTTACGAGTTCAACAAGATCATCGGTGACGTCGAGTGCATTGGACATGGATTCCCAAG
TCAGAGTCCGATCTTCAAGGACACGATCGTGAAGAGTTGTCCCACGGTGGACCTGATGTTGCCAATGTCC
GGGAACATCATCGCCAGCTCCTACGCTTACGCCTTCCAACTGAAGGACGGCTCTTTCTACACGGCAGAAG
TCAAGAACAACATAGACTTCAAGAATCCAATCCACGAGTCCTTCTCGAAGTCAGGGCCCATGTTCACCCA
CAGACGTGTCGAGGAGACTCTCACCAAGGAGAACCTTGCCATAGTGGAGTACCAGCAGGTTTTCAACAGC
GCCCCAAGAGACATGTAGATATGAAGATGAAGATGAAATATTTGGTGTGTCAAATAAAAAGCTTGTGTGC
TTAAGTTTGTGTTTTTTTCTTGGCTTGTTGTGTTATGAATTTGTGGCTTTTTCTAATATTAAATGAATGT
AAGATCTCATTATAATGAATAAACAAATGTTTCTATAATCCATTGTGAATGTTTTGTTGGATCTCTTCTG
CAGCATATAACTACTGTATGTGCTATGGTATGGACTATGGAATATGATTAAAGATAAGATGGGCTCATAG
AGTAAAACGAGGCGAGGGACCTATAAACCTCCCTTCATCATGCTATTTCATGATCTATTTTATAAAATAA
AGATGTAGAAAAAAGTAAGCGTAATAACCGCAAAACAAATGATTTAAAACATGGCACATAATGAGGAGAT
TAAGTTCGGTTTACGTTTATTTTAGTACTAATTGTAACGTGAGACTACGTATCGGGAATCGCCTAATTAA
AGCATTAATGCGAACCTGATTAGATTCACCGACCCTCCTATCGTGTCGACCTTTCTGTTTCTTAGAATTT
TTTGGTAGTCTATGTACTAATAATGTCAGCTTCGTATTTATTTCATAAGCAATTTGCATTTGCAATTTGT
TTTTTACTTTTATTTTTATTGTATTGTGGAATGTGGACTCGTACCAACATGAAGTTATATACCACCAAAA
AAATTACAGTTAGTCAAAAGATTCACGAGTGAGAGCTACTTATGATTGTCTTTTACGTATATGTCTAATT
GTCTATTTGCTCAATAATCTTTGTACTTTCTTTTGTCGTTGATAAAATCACAAAGTTCCAAAAGTAATCG
AATGATTTGCTTTTAAGAAAAGAAGAGCTCAATAATTCAACATATATCTGTACACAATTACCGCCTTTGA
GTGAGCTCTAGATGCCACCTGACGTCTAAGAAGAATTCGTAATCATGGTCATAGCTGTTTCCTGTGTGAA
ATTGTTATCCGCTCACAATTCCACACAACATACGAGCCGGAAGCATAAAGTGTAAAGCCTGGGGTGCCTA
ATGAGTGAGCTAACTCACATTAATTGCGTTGCGCTCACTGCCCGCTTTCCAGTCGGGAAACCTGTCGTGC
CAGCTGCATTAATGAATCGGCCAACGCGCGGGGAGAGGCGGTTTGCGTATTGGCTAGAGCAGCTTGCCAA
CATGGTGGAGCACGACACTCTCGTCTACTCCAAGAATATCAAAGATACAGTCTCAGAAGACCAAAGGGCT
ATTGAGACTTTTCAACAAAGGGTAATATCGGGAAACCTCCTCGGATTCCATTGCCCAGCTATCTGTCACT
TCATCAAAAGGACAGTAGAAAAGGAAGGTGGCACCTACAAATGCCATCATTGCGATAAAGGAAAGGCTAT
CGTTCAAGATGCCTCTGCCGACAGTGGTCCCAAAGATGGACCCCCACCCACGAGGAGCATCGTGGAAAAA
GAAGACGTTCCAACCACGTCTTCAAAGCAAGTGGATTGATGTGAACATGGTGGAGCACGACACTCTCGTC
TACTCCAAGAATATCAAAGATACAGTCTCAGAAGACCAAAGGGCTATTGAGACTTTTCAACAAAGGGTAA
TATCGGGAAACCTCCTCGGATTCCATTGCCCAGCTATCTGTCACTTCATCAAAAGGACAGTAGAAAAGGA
AGGTGGCACCTACAAATGCCATCATTGCGATAAAGGAAAGGCTATCGTTCAAGATGCCTCTGCCGACAGT
GGTCCCAAAGATGGACCCCCACCCACGAGGAGCATCGTGGAAAAAGAAGACGTTCCAACCACGTCTTCAA
AGCAAGTGGATTGATGTGATATCTCCACTGACGTAAGGGATGACGCACAATCCCACTATCCTTCGCAAGA
CCCTTCCTCTATATAAGGAAGTTCATTTCATTTGGAGAGGACACGCTGAAATCACCAGTCTCTCTCTACA
AATCTATCTCTCTCGAGCTTTCGCAGATCCCGGGGGGCAATGAGATATGGGGATTGAACAAGATGGATTG
CACGCAGGTTCTCCGGCCGCTTGGGTGGAGAGGCTATTCGGCTATGACTGGGCACAACAGACAATCGGCT
GCTCTGATGCCGCCGTGTTCCGGCTGTCAGCGCAGGGGCGCCCGGTTCTTTTTGTCAAGACCGACCTGTC
CGGTGCCCTGAATGAACTCCAGGACGAGGCAGCGCGGCTATCGTGGCTGGCCACGACGGGCGTTCCTTGC
GCAGCTGTGCTCGACGTTGTCACTGAAGCGGGAAGGGACTGGCTGCTATTGGGCGAAGTGCCGGGGCAGG
ATCTCCTGTCATCTCACCTTGCTCCTGCCGAGAAAGTATCCATCATGGCTGATGCAATGCGGCGGCTGCA
TACGCTTGATCCGGCTACCTGCCCATTCGACCACCAAGCGAAACATCGCATCGAGCGAGCACGTACTCGG
ATGGAAGCCGGTCTTGTCGATCAGGATGATCTGGACGAAGAGCATCAGGGGCTCGCGCCAGCCGAACTGT
TCGCCAGGCTCAAGGCGCGCATGCCCGACGGCGAGGATCTCGTCGTGACACATGGCGATGCCTGCTTGCC
GAATATCATGGTGGAAAATGGCCGCTTTTCTGGATTCATCGACTGTGGCCGGCTGGGTGTGGCGGACCGC
TATCAGGACATAGCGTTGGCTACCCGTGATATTGCTGAAGAGCTTGGCGGCGAATGGGCTGACCGCTTCC
TCGTGCTTTACGGTATCGCCGCTCCCGATTCGCAGCGCATCGCCTTCTATCGCCTTCTTGACGAGTTCTT
CTGAAGTAGATGCCGACCGGATCTGTCGATCGACAAGCTCGAGTTTCTCCATAATAATGTGTGAGTAGTT
CCCAGATAAGGGAATTAGGGTTCCTATAGGGTTTCGCTCATGTGTTGAGCATATAAGAAACCCTTAGTAT
GTATTTGTATTTGTAAAATACTTCTATCAATAAAATTTCTAATTCCTAAAACCAAAATCCAGTACTAAAA
TCCAGATCCCCCGAATTAATTCGGCGTTAATTCAGTACATTAAAAACGTCCGCAATGTGTTATTAAGTTG
TCTAAGCGTCAATTTGTTTACACCACAATATATCCTGCCACCAGCCAGCCAACAGCTCCCCGACCGGCAG
CTCGGCACAAAATCACCACTCGATACAGGCAGCCCATCAGTCCGGGACGGCGTCAGCGGGAGAGCCGTTG
TAAGGCGGCAGACTTTGCTCATGTTACCGATGCTATTCGGAAGAACGGCAACTAAGCTGCCGGGTTTGAA
ACACGGATGATCTCGCGGAGGGTAGCATGTTGATTGTAACGATGACAGAGCGTTGCTGCCTGTGATCACC
GCGGTTTCAAAATCGGCTCCGTCGATACTATGTTATACGCCAACTTTGAAAACAACTTTGAAAAAGCTGT
TTTCTGGTATTTAAGGTTTTAGAATGCAAGGAACAGTGAATTGGAGTTCGTCTTGTTATAATTAGCTTCT
TGGGGTATCTTTAAATACTGTAGAAAAGAGGAAGGAAATAATAAATGGCTAAAATGAGAATATCACCGGA
ATTGAAAAAACTGATCGAAAAATACCGCTGCGTAAAAGATACGGAAGGAATGTCTCCTGCTAAGGTATAT
AAGCTGGTGGGAGAAAATGAAAACCTATATTTAAAAATGACGGACAGCCGGTATAAAGGGACCACCTATG
ATGTGGAACGGGAAAAGGACATGATGCTATGGCTGGAAGGAAAGCTGCCTGTTCCAAAGGTCCTGCACTT
TGAACGGCATGATGGCTGGAGCAATCTGCTCATGAGTGAGGCCGATGGCGTCCTTTGCTCGGAAGAGTAT
GAAGATGAACAAAGCCCTGAAAAGATTATCGAGCTGTATGCGGAGTGCATCAGGCTCTTTCACTCCATCG
ACATATCGGATTGTCCCTATACGAATAGCTTAGACAGCCGCTTAGCCGAATTGGATTACTTACTGAATAA
CGATCTGGCCGATGTGGATTGCGAAAACTGGGAAGAAGACACTCCATTTAAAGATCCGCGCGAGCTGTAT
GATTTTTTAAAGACGGAAAAGCCCGAAGAGGAACTTGTCTTTTCCCACGGCGACCTGGGAGACAGCAACA
TCTTTGTGAAAGATGGCAAAGTAAGTGGCTTTATTGATCTTGGGAGAAGCGGCAGGGCGGACAAGTGGTA
TGACATTGCCTTCTGCGTCCGGTCGATCAGGGAGGATATCGGGGAAGAACAGTATGTCGAGCTATTTTTT
GACTTACTGGGGATCAAGCCTGATTGGGAGAAAATAAAATATTATATTTTACTGGATGAATTGTTTTAGT
ACCTAGAATGCATGACCAAAATCCCTTAACGTGAGTTTTCGTTCCACTGAGCGTCAGACCCCGTAGAAAA
GATCAAAGGATCTTCTTGAGATCCTTTTTTTCTGCGCGTAATCTGCTGCTTGCAAACAAAAAAACCACCG
CTACCAGCGGTGGTTTGTTTGCCGGATCAAGAGCTACCAACTCTTTTTCCGAAGGTAACTGGCTTCAGCA
GAGCGCAGATACCAAATACTGTCCTTCTAGTGTAGCCGTAGTTAGGCCACCACTTCAAGAACTCTGTAGC
ACCGCCTACATACCTCGCTCTGCTAATCCTGTTACCAGTGGCTGCTGCCAGTGGCGATAAGTCGTGTCTT
ACCGGGTTGGACTCAAGACGATAGTTACCGGATAAGGCGCAGCGGTCGGGCTGAACGGGGGGTTCGTGCA
CACAGCCCAGCTTGGAGCGAACGACCTACACCGAACTGAGATACCTACAGCGTGAGCTATGAGAAAGCGC
CACGCTTCCCGAAGGGAGAAAGGCGGACAGGTATCCGGTAAGCGGCAGGGTCGGAACAGGAGAGCGCACG
AGGGAGCTTCCAGGGGGAAACGCCTGGTATCTTTATAGTCCTGTCGGGTTTCGCCACCTCTGACTTGAGC
GTCGATTTTTGTGATGCTCGTCAGGGGGGCGGAGCCTATGGAAAAACGCCAGCAACGCGGCCTTTTTACG
GTTCCTGGCCTTTTGCTGGCCTTTTGCTCACATGTTCTTTCCTGCGTTATCCCCTGATTCTGTGGATAAC
CGTATTACCGCCTTTGAGTGAGCTGATACCGCTCGCCGCAGCCGAACGACCGAGCGCAGCGAGTCAGTGA
GCGAGGAAGCGGAAGAGCGCCTGATGCGGTATTTTCTCCTTACGCATCTGTGCGGTATTTCACACCGCAT
ATGGTGCACTCTCAGTACAATCTGCTCTGATGCCGCATAGTTAAGCCAGTATACACTCCGCTATCGCTAC
GTGACTGGGTCATGGCTGCGCCCCGACACCCGCCAACACCCGCTGACGCGCCCTGACGGGCTTGTCTGCT
CCCGGCATCCGCTTACAGACAAGCTGTGACCGTCTCCGGGAGCTGCATGTGTCAGAGGTTTTCACCGTCA
TCACCGAAACGCGCGAGGCAGGGTGCCTTGATGTGGGCGCCGGCGGTCGAGTGGCGACGGCGCGGCTTGT
CCGCGCCCTGGTAGATTGCCTGGCCGTAGGCCAGCCATTTTTGAGCGGCCAGCGGCCGCGATAGGCCGAC
GCGAAGCGGCGGGGCGTAGGGAGCGCAGCGACCGAAGGGTAGGCGCTTTTTGCAGCTCTTCGGCTGTGCG
CTGGCCAGACAGTTATGCACAGGCCAGGCGGGTTTTAAGAGTTTTAATAAGTTTTAAAGAGTTTTAGGCG
GAAAAATCGCCTTTTTTCTCTTTTATATCAGTCACTTACATGTGTGACCGGTTCCCAATGTACGGCTTTG
GGTTCCCAATGTACGGGTTCCGGTTCCCAATGTACGGCTTTGGGTTCCCAATGTACGTGCTATCCACAGG
AAAGAGACCTTTTCGACCTTTTTCCCCTGCTAGGGCAATTTGCCCTAGCATCTGCTCCGTACATTAGGAA
CCGGCGGATGCTTCGCCCTCGATCAGGTTGCGGTAGCGCATGACTAGGATCGGGCCAGCCTGCCCCGCCT
CCTCCTTCAAATCGTACTCCGGCAGGTCATTTGACCCGATCAGCTTGCGCACGGTGAAACAGAACTTCTT
GAACTCTCCGGCGCTGCCACTGCGTTCGTAGATCGTCTTGAACAACCATCTGGCTTCTGCCTTGCCTGCG
GCGCGGCGTGCCAGGCGGTAGAGAAAACGGCCGATGCCGGGATCGATCAAAAAGTAATCGGGGTGAACCG
TCAGCACGTCCGGGTTCTTGCCTTCTGTGATCTCGCGGTACATCCAATCAGCTAGCTCGATCTCGATGTA
CTCCGGCCGCCCGGTTTCGCTCTTTACGATCTTGTAGCGGCTAATCAAGGCTTCACCCTCGGATACCGTC
ACCAGGCGGCCGTTCTTGGCCTTCTTCGTACGCTGCATGGCAACGTGCGTGGTGTTTAACCGAATGCAGG
TTTCTACCAGGTCGTCTTTCTGCTTTCCGCCATCGGCTCGCCGGCAGAACTTGAGTACGTCCGCAACGTG
TGGACGGAACACGCGGCCGGGCTTGTCTCCCTTCCCTTCCCGGTATCGGTTCATGGATTCGGTTAGATGG
GAAACCGCCATCAGTACCAGGTCGTAATCCCACACACTGGCCATGCCGGCCGGCCCTGCGGAAACCTCTA
CGTGCCCGTCTGGAAGCTCGTAGCGGATCACCTCGCCAGCTCGTCGGTCACGCTTCGACAGACGGAAAAC
GGCCACGTCCATGATGCTGCGACTATCGCGGGTGCCCACGTCATAGAGCATCGGAACGAAAAAATCTGGT
TGCTCGTCGCCCTTGGGCGGCTTCCTAATCGACGGCGCACCGGCTGCCGGCGGTTGCCGGGATTCTTTGC
GGATTCGATCAGCGGCCGCTTGCCACGATTCACCGGGGCGTGCTTCTGCCTCGATGCGTTGCCGCTGGGC
GGCCTGCGCGGCCTTCAACTTCTCCACCAGGTCATCACCCAGCGCCGCGCCGATTTGTACCGGGCCGGAT
GGTTTGCGACCGCTCACGCCGATTCCTCGGGCTTGGGGGTTCCAGTGCCATTGCAGGGCCGGCAGGCAAC
CCAGCCGCTTACGCCTGGCCAACCGCCCGTTCCTCCACACATGGGGCATTCCACGGCGTCGGTGCCTGGT
TGTTCTTGATTTTCCATGCCGCCTCCTTTAGCCGCTAAAATTCATCTACTCATTTATTCATTTGCTCATT
TACTCTGGTAGCTGCGCGATGTATTCAGATAGCAGCTCGGTAATGGTCTTGCCTTGGCGTACCGCGTACA
TCTTCAGCTTGGTGTGATCCTCCGCCGGCAACTGAAAGTTGACCCGCTTCATGGCTGGCGTGTCTGCCAG
GCTGGCCAACGTTGCAGCCTTGCTGCTGCGTGCGCTCGGACGGCCGGCACTTAGCGTGTTTGTGCTTTTG
CTCATTTTCTCTTTACCTCATTAACTCAAATGAGTTTTGATTTAATTTCAGCGGCCAGCGCCTGGACCTC
GCGGGCAGCGTCGCCCTCGGGTTCTGATTCAAGAACGGTTGTGCCGGCGGCGGCAGTGCCTGGGTAGCTC
ACGCGCTGCGTGATACGGGACTCAAGAATGGGCAGCTCGTACCCGGCCAGCGCCTCGGCAACCTCACCGC
CGATGCGCGTGCCTTTGATCGCCCGCGACACGACAAAGGCCGCTTGTAGCCTTCCATCCGTGACCTCAAT
GCGCTGCTTAACCAGCTCCACCAGGTCGGCGGTGGCCCATATGTCGTAAGGGCTTGGCTGCACCGGAATC
AGCACGAAGTCGGCTGCCTTGATCGCGGACACAGCCAAGTCCGCCGCCTGGGGCGCTCCGTCGATCACTA
CGAAGTCGCGCCGGCCGATGGCCTTCACGTCGCGGTCAATCGTCGGGCGGTCGATGCCGACAACGGTTAG
CGGTTGATCTTCCCGCACGGCCGCCCAATCGCGGGCACTGCCCTGGGGATCGGAATCGACTAACAGAACA
TCGGCCCCGGCGAGTTGCAGGGCGCGGGCTAGATGGGTTGCGATGGTCGTCTTGCCTGACCCGCCTTTCT
GGTTAAGTACAGCGATAACCTTCATGCGTTCCCCTTGCGTATTTGTTTATTTACTCATCGCATCATATAC
GCAGCGACCGCATGACGCAAGCTGTTTTACTCAAATACACATCACCTTTTTAGACGGCGGCGCTCGGTTT
CTTCAGCGGCCAAGCTGGCCGGCCAGGCCGCCAGCTTGGCATCAGACAAACCGGCCAGGATTTCATGCAG
CCGCACGGTTGAGACGTGCGCGGGCGGCTCGAACACGTACCCGGCCGCGATCATCTCCGCCTCGATCTCT
TCGGTAATGAAAAACGGTTCGTCCTGGCCGTCCTGGTGCGGTTTCATGCTTGTTCCTCTTGGCGTTCATT
CTCGGCGGCCGCCAGGGCGTCGGCCTCGGTCAATGCGTCCTCACGGAAGGCACCGCGCCGCCTGGCCTCG
GTGGGCGTCACTTCCTCGCTGCGCTCAAGTGCGCGGTACAGGGTCGAGCGATGCACGCCAAGCAGTGCAG
CCGCCTCTTTCACGGTGCGGCCTTCCTGGTCGATCAGCTCGCGGGCGTGCGCGATCTGTGCCGGGGTGAG
GGTAGGGCGGGGGCCAAACTTCACGCCTCGGGCCTTGGCGGCCTCGCGCCCGCTCCGGGTGCGGTCGATG
ATTAGGGAACGCTCGAACTCGGCAATGCCGGCGAACACGGTCAACACCATGCGGCCGGCCGGCGTGGTGG
TGTCGGCCCACGGCTCTGCCAGGCTACGCAGGCCCGCGCCGGCCTCCTGGATGCGCTCGGCAATGTCCAG
TAGGTCGCGGGTGCTGCGGGCCAGGCGGTCTAGCCTGGTCACTGTCACAACGTCGCCAGGGCGTAGGTGG
TCAAGCATCCTGGCCAGCTCCGGGCGGTCGCGCCTGGTGCCGGTGATCTTCTCGGAAAACAGCTTGGTGC
AGCCGGCCGCGTGCAGTTCGGCCCGTTGGTTGGTCAAGTCCTGGTCGTCGGTGCTGACGCGGGCATAGCC
CAGCAGGCCAGCGGCGGCGCTCTTGTTCATGGCGTAATGTCTCCGGTTCTAGTCGCAAGTATTCTACTTT
ATGCGACTAAAACACGCGACAAGAAAACGCCAGGAAAAGGGCAGGGCGGCAGCCTGTCGCGTAACTTAGG
ACTTGTGCGACATGTCGTTTTCAGAAGACGGCTGCACTGAACGTCAGAAGCCGACTGCACTATAGCAGCG
GAGGGGTTGGATCAAAGTACTTTGATCCCGAGGGGAACCCTGTGGTTGGCATGCACATACAAATGGACGA
ACGGATAAACCTTTTCACGCCCTTTTAAATATCCGATTATTCTAATAAACGCTCTTTTCTCTTAGGTTTA
CCCGCCAATATATCCTGTCAAACACTGATAGTTTAATTCCCGATCTAGTAACATAGATGACACCGCGCGC
GATAATTTATCCTAGTTTGCGCGCTATATTTTGTTTTCTATCGCGTATTAAATGTATAATTGCGGGACTC
TAATCATAAAAACCCATCTCATAAATAACGTCATGCATTACATGTTAATTATTACATGCTTAACGTAATT
CAACAGAAATTATATGATAATCATCGCAAGACCGGCAACAGGATTCAATCTTAAGAAACTTTATTGCCAA
ATGTTTGAACGATCGGGGAAATTCGAGCTGGTCACCAATTCACACGTGATGGTGATGGTGATGGCTAGCG
TTCTTGTAGCCGAAATCTGGAATGTTGGTCCAGCGCTCGCGAAAGACGTGCGCGGCGAGCTTCGGCTTGC
GGTCACGAGTGAACACGCCCTTCTTGTTTCCTTGGACGCGCATCACGCCCTGAGAGGTCGCGAAGTCCGC
GAAGTTCCACGCTTGCTCACCCACGAAGTTCTCAAACTCATCGAACACGACGTGGTTCGCCTGGTAGTAC
TCGACTTGATATTCCTCGGTGAACATCACTGGATCAATGTCGTGAAAGCCCGCAACGGTGTCTGCGCCGT
ACTCAGTGATCATGATCGGCTTTCCTGGGCAACGCTTGTTCCACGCGTGAAATTCCTGGCGGAGATGGAC
TTTGGCCGCTTCGAGATCACCGCCATCGAAGTACCATCCGTTATAGCGATTGAGCGCGATGACGTCAATC
AGTTCGGCGACTTTGTCCGTCTCCGGGGTAGCCATCACAAACAGCACGATCGTGACCGGACGCTTCTGTG
GGTCGAGTTCCTTGGTCAGCTCCACCAACGGCTTGAAGTACTCGTACGCGCCCTCTTCCTCAGTCGCCGC
CTCGTTGGCGATGCTCCACATCACGACGCTTGGATGGTTCTTGTCACGAGACACCAGTTCACGGAGAACG
TCTTGATGGTGCTCAAACGTCCGAATCTTCTCCCAGGTACTGACGCGCTCGCTGCCTTCGCCGAGTCCCG
TGGTGGCCATGAAGTTGAGGTGCACGCCAACTGCCGGAGTCTCGTCGATCACGACCAGACCCTCGCGATC
CGCAAGACGCATCAACTCTTCAGAGTACGGATAGTGTGCGGTCCGGAAGCTGTTGGCGCCGATCCATTTG
AGGATATTGAAATCCATCACATTGCTCGCTTCGTTAAAGCCACGGCCGTTGATAGGAGTGTCCTCATGTT
TGCCAAAGCCCTTGAAGTAGAACGGTTTGTTGTTGATGAGGAACTTGCCGTCGTTGACTTCCACGGTCCG
CACGCCGAACGGCTCTTCATAGACATCGATGGTCAGTCCGTCGTTCACCAGTTCCACTTTGATCTGGTAG
AGATACGTGTTCAGTGGTTCCCAGAGGATGACATTCGGAATCTCCACGTTACCGCTCAGGCCCTCGGTGC
TTGCGACCACTTTGCCTTCCTCATCCACGACCGACACTTTCACGGTCTCGGCTTTGCCTTGAAAGTCCAC
CGTATAGGTCACAGTCCCGGTTGGGCCATTGAAGTCGGTCACAACCGAGATGTCCTCGACGTACGTAAAC
GGGGTCGTGTAGATTTTCACCGGACGGTGCAGGCCTGCATAGTTGAAGAAGTCGAAGTTCGGCTTGTTAC
GAATGACTTTTCCGAGGCCCTCTTCGTGGCGCTCGCTGTACAGCCCCACCGGGAGGGTGCTATCGTCGAG
GATGTTGTCCACGGCGACGGTGACGCGATTCATGCCATCACGCAGCGAGTTGTTGATTTCCGCTTCGAAT
GGCAGGAATCCGCCCTTGTGCTCCACGACCAGCTCACCATTGACATAGACAATTGCTTTGTGAGTTGCAG
AGCCGAAGCGGAGCACGATACGCTGATCCTTCAGATAGGCCGGCACCGTGAACTCACGTTCGTACCAGAC
ATATCCGATATGGTTGCGGATTTCCTTGGTCACGCCAATGTCATTGTAACTGCTTGGGACGGCCATACTA
ATAGTGTCGGTCAGCTTGCTTTCGTACCACTTCTCTTCCAGTCCTTTCCCGTAGTCCAGCTTGAAGTTCC
AGACGCCATTGAGGTCGAAGACGCCACGGGTCTCGGTGTTGATCGGGTACAGACTAGTTCGTCGGTTCTG
TAACTATCATCATCATCATAGACACACGAAATAAAGTAATCAGATTATCAGTTAAAGCTATGTAATATTT
ACACCATAACCAATCAATTAAAAAATAGATCAGTTTAAAGAAAGATCAAAGCTCAAAAAAATAAAAAGAG
AAAAGGGTCCTAACCAAGAAAATGAAGGAGAAAAACTAGAAATTTACCCTCAGATCTACCATG
Features (pLannotate 1.2.2; 26 found; start..end, strand, type, name):
     20..361     -  promoter       CaMV 35S promoter: strong constitutive promoter from cauliflower mosaic virus
    601..755     -  CDS            lacZα (fragment): LacZα fragment of β-galactosidase; lacZ fragment
    758..778     -  misc_feature   MCS (fragment): pUC18/19 multiple cloning site
   1269..1610    +  promoter       CaMV 35S promoter: strong constitutive promoter from cauliflower mosaic virus
   1897..1920    +  CDS            CopGFP (fragment): green fluorescent protein 2 from Pontellina plumata, also known as ppluGFP2 (Shagin et al., 2004)
   2400..2648    +  terminator     HSP terminator: efficient transcription terminator from the Arabidopsis thaliana heat shock protein 18.2 gene (Nagaya et al., 2010)
   3360..3382    -  protein_bind   lac operator (fragment): The lac repressor binds to the lac operator to inhibit transcription in E. coli. This inhibition can be relieved by adding lactose or isopropyl-β-D-thiogalactopyranoside (IPTG). lac repressor encoded by lacI
   3386..3416    -  promoter       lac promoter: promoter for the E. coli lac operon
   3431..3452    -  protein_bind   CAP binding site: CAP binding activates transcription in the presence of cAMP. E. coli catabolite activator protein
   3465..3553    -  CDS            lacI (fragment): lac repressor; lacI; The lac repressor binds to the lac operator to inhibit transcription in E. coli. This inhibition can be relieved by adding lactose or isopropyl-β-D-thiogalactopyranoside (IPTG).
   3643..4319    +  promoter       CaMV 35S promoter (enhanced): cauliflower mosaic virus 35S promoter with a duplicated enhancer region
   4392..5184    +  CDS            NeoR/KanR (fragment): aminoglycoside phosphotransferase from Tn5; aph(3')-II (or nptII); confers resistance to neomycin, kanamycin, and G418 (Geneticin®)
   5224..5398    +  polyA_signal   CaMV poly(A) signal: cauliflower mosaic virus polyadenylation signal
   5476..5500    -  misc_feature   LB T-DNA repeat: left border repeat from nopaline C58 T-DNA
   5925..6719    +  CDS            KanR: aminoglycoside phosphotransferase; aphA-3; confers resistance to kanamycin
   6806..7394    +  rep_origin     ori: high-copy-number ColE1/pMB1/pBR322/pUC origin of replication
   7580..7720    -  misc_feature   bom: basis of mobility region from pBR322
   7822..7861    -  CDS            rop (fragment): Rop protein, which maintains plasmids at low copy number; rop
   8064..8258    -  rep_origin     pVS1 oriV: origin of replication for the Pseudomonas plasmid pVS1 (Heeb et al., 2000)
   8324..9397    -  CDS            pVS1 RepA: replication protein from the Pseudomonas plasmid pVS1 (Heeb et al., 2000)
   9826..10455   -  CDS            pVS1 StaA: stability protein from the Pseudomonas plasmid pVS1 (Heeb et al., 2000)
  11015..11416   -  CDS            Y4CG_SINFN (fragment): Protein inferred from homology: Swiss-Prot protein existence level 3. From Sinorhizobium fredii (strain NBRC 101917 / NGR234).
  11756..11780   -  misc_feature   RB T-DNA repeat: right border repeat from nopaline C58 T-DNA
  11802..12054   -  terminator     NOS terminator: nopaline synthase terminator and poly(A) signal
  12086..12103   -  CDS            7xHis (fragment): 6xHis affinity tag
  12110..14132   -  CDS            GUSPlus™: β-glucuronidase codon-optimized Staphylococcus gusA gene with a catalase intron to ensure expression in plants but not bacteria
