[The description below was written by a language model from this plasmid's Addgene catalogue record and pLannotate feature annotations shown in this document.]
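Description:
pAXY0002 is a binary plant transformation vector of about 14.1 kb built on the pCAMBIA1305.1 backbone, in which the original hygromycin plant-selection gene has been replaced by a kanamycin/neomycin resistance gene. It is listed as an empty backbone and was assembled by Gibson cloning. For propagation it carries a high-copy ColE1/pBR322-type origin with the bom mobilisation region for E. coli. The pVS1 oriV, RepA and StaA functions support replication and stable maintenance in Agrobacterium. A bacterial aphA-3 kanamycin resistance gene outside the T-DNA provides selection in both hosts.

Between the nopaline-type left and right T-DNA border repeats lie three plant expression units. An enhanced (duplicated-enhancer) CaMV 35S promoter drives nptII (NeoR/KanR) with a CaMV poly(A) signal, allowing selection of transformed plant tissue with kanamycin or G418. A CaMV 35S promoter followed by the Arabidopsis HSP18.2 terminator flanks the eYGFPuv reporter. The annotation software recognised only a short CopGFP-like fragment in this interval, so the identity of the reporter comes from the catalogue entry rather than the feature table. A further CaMV 35S promoter drives GUSPlus, a codon-optimised Staphylococcus β-glucuronidase with a His tag and NOS terminator. GUSPlus contains a catalase intron that restricts expression to plant cells rather than bacteria. Remnants of the pUC-derived lacZα/MCS region and lac regulatory elements are also present.

The vector pairs a reporter described as visible under UV light with a histochemical GUS reporter. According to the record it serves for monitoring transient expression and stable transformation in plants.
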