Addgene plasmid #179835: pAXY0002
Purpose: (Empty Backbone) Binary plant vector expressing eYGFPuv and GUS, both driven by a 35S promoter
Depositing lab: Xiaohan Yang. Depositing organization: Oak Ridge National Laboratory. Publication: Expanding the application of a UV-visible reporter for transient gene expression and stable transformation in plants. Yuan G, Lu H, Tang D, Hassan MM, Li Y, Chen JG, Tuskan GA, Yang X. Hortic Res. 2021 Nov 1;8(1):234. doi: 10.1038/s41438-021-00663-3. PubMed 34719678.
Backbone
  Vector backbone: pCAMBIA1305.1
  Backbone manufacturer: CAMBIA
  Modifications to backbone: The Hygromycin resistance gene is replaced by a Kanamycin resistance gene.
  Vector type: Plant Expression ; binary vector for plant transformation
  Selectable markers: Neomycin (select with G418)
Growth in bacteria
  Bacterial resistance: Kanamycin, 50 μg/mL
  Growth temperature: 37°C
  Growth strain: DH5alpha
  Copy number: High Copy
Gene/Insert
  Cloning method: Gibson Cloning
  Sequencing primers: 5′ N/A; 3′ N/A
Terms and licenses: Academic/Nonprofit Terms; Industry Terms: Not Available to Industry
How to cite: pAXY0002 was a gift from Xiaohan Yang (Addgene plasmid # 179835 ; http://n2t.net/addgene:179835 ; RRID:Addgene_179835)
